Addgene plasmid #91312: pHH0103_ARHGAP32-1/1
Purpose: Protein expression and purification of human SH3 domain construct ARHGAP32-1/1
Depositing lab: Sachdev Sidhu. Depositing organization: University of Toronto. Publication: Comprehensive Analysis of the Human SH3 Domain Family Reveals a Wide Variety of Non-canonical Specificities. Teyra J, Huang H, Jain S, Guan X, Dong A, Liu Y, Tempel W, Min J, Tong Y, Kim PM, Bader GD, Sidhu SS. Structure. 2017 Oct 3;25(10):1598-1610.e3. doi: 10.1016/j.str.2017.07.017. Epub 2017 Sep 7. PubMed 28890361.
Backbone
  Vector backbone: pHH0103
  Vector type: Bacterial Expression
Growth in bacteria
  Bacterial resistance: Ampicillin, 100 μg/mL
  Growth temperature: 37°C
  Growth strain: DH5alpha
  Copy number: Low Copy
Gene/Insert
  Gene/Insert name: ARHGAP32-1/1
  Species: H. sapiens (human)
  Insert size (bp): 246
  Entrez Gene: ARHGAP32 (a.k.a. GC-GAP, GRIT, PX-RICS, RICS, p200RhoGAP, p250GAP)
  Cloning method: Restriction Enzyme; 5′ cloning site Sfi1 (unknown if destroyed); 3′ cloning site Not1 (unknown if destroyed)
Terms and licenses: Academic/Nonprofit Terms; Industry Terms: Not Available to Industry
How to cite: pHH0103_ARHGAP32-1/1 was a gift from Sachdev Sidhu (Addgene plasmid # 91312 ; http://n2t.net/addgene:91312 ; RRID:Addgene_91312)
