[The description below was written by a language model from this plasmid's Addgene catalogue record and pLannotate feature annotations shown in this document.]
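Description:
pHH0103_ARHGAP32-1/1 is a bacterial expression plasmid of about 7 kb built on the pHH0103 backbone, made to produce and purify a single SH3 domain of the human Rho GTPase-activating protein ARHGAP32 (also called RICS, GRIT or p250GAP). It is one of a set of constructs covering the human SH3 domain family. The plasmid is maintained in E. coli through a ColE1/pBR322-type origin with the associated bom region and is selected with ampicillin via the β-lactamase gene and its own promoter. The catalogue lists it as low copy. The rop gene appears only as two fragments interrupted by an f1 phage origin, which in principle allows single-stranded DNA production with helper phage.

The expression cassette is driven by the hybrid tac promoter followed by a lac operator, and the plasmid carries its own lacI gene under the up-mutated lacIq promoter, so transcription is repressed until induced with IPTG. The open reading frame begins with a 6xHis tag, continues into Schistosoma japonicum glutathione S-transferase, and then the ARHGAP32 fragment, listed as a 246 bp insert cloned between SfiI and NotI sites. The product is therefore a His-GST-SH3 fusion that can be captured on nickel or glutathione resin. A bacteriophage fd terminator lies just after the insert, followed by fragments of M13 gene III and a remnant of the tetracycline resistance gene. These suggest descent from a phage-display phagemid, though the record does not say so, and nothing in the record gives them a role here. The annotation names no protease cleavage site between GST and the domain.

The purified fusion protein suits binding and specificity studies of SH3 domains, in line with the associated publication on SH3 specificities.
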