Features (pLannotate 1.2.2; 21 found; start..end, strand, type, name):
     37..114     +  promoter       lacIq promoter: lacI (mutant); In the lacIq allele, a single base change in the promoter boosts expression of the lacI gene about 10-fold.
    115..1197    +  CDS            lacI: lac repressor; lacI; The lac repressor binds to the lac operator to inhibit transcription in E. coli. This inhibition can be relieved by adding lactose or isopropyl-β-D-thiogalactopyranoside (IPTG).
   1210..1231    +  protein_bind   CAP binding site: CAP binding activates transcription in the presence of cAMP. E. coli catabolite activator protein
   1250..1267    +  promoter       tet promoter (fragment): E. coli promoter for tetracycline efflux protein gene
   1440..1468    +  promoter       tac promoter: strong E. coli promoter; hybrid between the trp and lac UV5 promoters
   1476..1492    +  protein_bind   lac operator: The lac repressor binds to the lac operator to inhibit transcription in E. coli. This inhibition can be relieved by adding lactose or isopropyl-β-D-thiogalactopyranoside (IPTG). lac repressor encoded by lacI
   1577..1594    +  CDS            6xHis: 6xHis affinity tag
   1610..2263    +  CDS            GST26_SCHJA: Experimental evidence at protein level: Swiss-Prot protein existence level 1. GST isoenzymes appear to play a central role in the parasite detoxification system. Other functions are also suspected including a role in increasing the solubility of haematin in the parasite gut. From Schistosoma japonicum (Blood fluke).
   2345..2569    +  CDS            ARHGAP32 (fragment): RHG32_HUMAN - Also known as GRIT, KIAA0712, RICS. Experimental evidence at protein level: Swiss-Prot protein existence level 1. GTPase-activating protein (GAP) promoting GTP hydrolysis on RHOA, CDC42 and RAC1 small GTPases. May be involved in the differentiation of neuronal cells during the formation of neurite extensions. Involved in NMDA receptor activity-dependent actin reorganization in dendritic spines. May mediate cross-talks between Ras- and Rho-regulated signaling pathways in cell growth regulation. Isoform 2 has higher GAP activity (By similarity). From Homo sapiens (Human).
   2585..2632    +  terminator     fd terminator (sequence withheld): central terminator from bacteriophage fd (Otsuka and Kunisawa, 1982)
   2637..2849    +  CDS            M13 gene III (fragment) (sequence partly withheld): pIII; III; minor coat protein
   2864..3334    +  CDS            M13 gene III (fragment) (sequence partly withheld): pIII; III; minor coat protein
   3356..3426    +  CDS            TcR (fragment): tetracycline efflux protein; tet; confers resistance to tetracycline
   3668..4048    -  CDS            YPB1_ECOLX: Protein predicted: Swiss-Prot protein existence level 4. From Escherichia coli.
   4065..4216    +  CDS            rop (fragment): Rop protein, which maintains plasmids at low copy number; rop
   4252..4680    -  rep_origin     f1 ori (sequence partly withheld): f1 bacteriophage origin of replication; arrow indicates direction of (+) strand synthesis
   4689..4728    +  CDS            rop (fragment): Rop protein, which maintains plasmids at low copy number; rop
   4830..4970    +  misc_feature   bom: basis of mobility region from pBR322
   5156..5743    -  rep_origin     ori: high-copy-number ColE1/pMB1/pBR322/pUC origin of replication
   5914..6774    -  CDS            AmpR: β-lactamase; bla; confers resistance to ampicillin, carbenicillin, and related antibiotics
   6775..6879    -  promoter       AmpR promoter: bla
>Addgene plasmid #91312 | pHH0103_ARHGAP32-1/1 | addgene full sequence | sequence record 191777 | Addgene NGS Result
GCGTATCACGAGGCCCTTTCGTCTTCAAGAATTCCCGACACCATCGAATGGTGCAAAACCTTTCGCGGTA
TGGCATGATAGCGCCCGGAAGAGAGTCAATTCAGGGTGGTGAATGTGAAACCAGTAACGTTATACGATGT
CGCAGAGTATGCCGGTGTCTCTTATCAGACCGTTTCCCGCGTGGTGAACCAGGCCAGCCACGTTTCTGCG
AAAACGCGGGAAAAAGTGGAAGCGGCGATGGCGGAGCTGAATTACATTCCCAACCGCGTGGCACAACAAC
TGGCGGGCAAACAGTCGTTGCTGATTGGCGTTGCCACCTCCAGTCTGGCCCTGCACGCGCCGTCGCAAAT
TGTCGCGGCGATTAAATCTCGCGCCGATCAACTGGGTGCCAGCGTGGTGGTGTCGATGGTAGAACGAAGC
GGCGTCGAAGCCTGTAAAGCGGCGGTGCACAATCTTCTCGCGCAACGCGTCAGTGGGCTGATCATTAACT
ATCCGCTGGATGACCAGGATGCCATTGCTGTGGAAGCTGCCTGCACTAATGTTCCGGCGTTATTTCTTGA
TGTCTCTGACCAGACACCCATCAACAGTATTATTTTCTCCCATGAAGACGGTACGCGACTGGGCGTGGAG
CATCTGGTCGCATTGGGTCACCAGCAAATCGCGCTGTTAGCGGGCCCATTAAGTTCTGTCTCGGCGCGTC
TGCGTCTGGCTGGCTGGCATAAATATCTCACTCGCAATCAAATTCAGCCGATAGCGGAACGGGAAGGCGA
CTGGAGTGCCATGTCCGGTTTTCAACAAACCATGCAAATGCTGAATGAGGGCATCGTTCCCACTGCGATG
CTGGTTGCCAACGATCAGATGGCGCTGGGCGCAATGCGCGCCATTACCGAGTCCGGGCTGCGCGTTGGTG
CGGATATCTCGGTAGTGGGATACGACGATACCGAAGACAGCTCATGTTATATCCCGCCGTTAACCACCAT
CAAACAGGATTTTCGCCTGCTGGGGCAAACCAGCGTGGACCGCTTGCTGCAACTCTCTCAGGGCCAGGCG
GTGAAGGGCAATCAGCTGTTGCCCGTCTCACTGGTGAAAAGAAAAACCACCCTGGCGCCCAATACGCAAA
CCGCCTCTCCCCGCGCGTTGGCCGATTCATTAATGCAGCTGGCACGACAGGTTTCCCGACTGGAAAGCGG
GCAGTGAGCGCAACGCAATTAATGTAAGTTAGCTCACTCATTAGGCACAATTCTCATGTTTGACAGCTTA
TCATCGACTGCACGGTGCACCAATGCTTCTGGCGTCAGGCAGCCATCGGAAGCTGTGGTATGGCTGTGCA
GGTCGTAAATCACTGCATAATTCGTGTCGCTCAAGGCGCACTCCCGTTCTGGATAATGTTTTTTGCGCCG
ACATCATAACGGTTCTGGCAAATATTCTGAAATGAGCTGTTGACAATTAATCATCGGCTCGTATAATGTG
TGGAATTGTGAGCGGATAACAATTTCACACAGGAAACAGCCAGTCCGTTTAGGTGTTTTCACGAGCACTT
CACCAACAAGGACCATAGATTATGAAAATCGAAGAACACCATCACCATCACCATTCCAGCGGTAAGCTTA
TGTCCCCTATACTAGGTTATTGGAAAATTAAGGGCCTTGTGCAACCCACTCGACTTCTTTTGGAATATCT
TGAAGAAAAATATGAAGAGCATTTGTATGAGCGCGATGAAGGTGATAAATGGCGAAACAAAAAGTTTGAA
TTGGGTTTGGAGTTTCCCAATCTTCCTTATTATATTGATGGTGATGTTAAATTAACACAGTCTATGGCCA
TCATACGTTATATAGCTGACAAGCACAACATGTTGGGTGGTTGTCCAAAAGAGCGTGCAGAGATTTCAAT
GCTTGAAGGAGCGGTTTTGGATATTAGATACGGTGTTTCGAGAATTGCATATAGTAAAGACTTTGAAACT
CTCAAAGTTGATTTTCTTAGCAAGCTACCTGAAATGCTGAAAATGTTCGAAGATCGTTTATGTCATAAAA
CATATTTAAATGGTGATCATGTAACCCATCCTGACTTCATGTTGTATGACGCTCTTGATGTTGTTTTATA
CATGGACCCAATGTGCCTGGATGCGTTCCCAAAATTAGTTTGTTTTAAAAAACGTATTGAAGCTATCCCA
CAAATTGATAAGTACTTGAAATCCAGCAAGTATATAGCATGGCCTTTGCAGGGCTGGCAAGCCACGTTTG
GTGGTGGCGACCATCCTCCAAAATCGGATCTGGAAGTTCTGTTCCAGGGGCCCCTGTCCAGCGGTCTGGT
TCCGCGTGGTTCCGGTACCGCGGCCCAGCCGGCCCCGGCAGTCGGTGCAGCGCATGTTATTAAACGTTAT
ACGGCTCGTGCTCCGGATGAACTGACCCTGGAAGTTGGCGATATTGTGTCGGTGATTGATATGCCGCCGA
AAGTTCTGAGTACCTGGTGGCGTGGCAAACATGGTTTTCAGGTCGGCCTGTTCCCGGGTCACTGCGTGGA
ACTGATCAACCAGAAAGTGCCGCAAAGCGTTACGAATTCTGTCCCGAAAGCGGCCGCATA
[142 nt withheld, positions 2581-2722]
C
[98 nt withheld, positions 2724-2821]
AGTTTGTACTGGTGACGAAACTCAGTGTCTAGCTAGAGTGGC
[149 nt withheld, positions 2864-3012]
T
[41 nt withheld, positions 3014-3054]
T
[62 nt withheld, positions 3056-3117]
A
[35 nt withheld, positions 3119-3153]
CCTCCCTCAATCGGTTGAATGTCGCCCTTTTGTCTTTGGCGCTGGTAAACCATATGAA
[86 nt withheld, positions 3212-3297]
T
[54 nt withheld, positions 3299-3352]
CTAGCGCCGCCCTATACCTTGTCTGCCTCCCCGCGTTGCGTCGCGGTGCATGGAGCCGGGCCACCTCGAC
CTGAATGGAAGCCGGCGGCACCTCGCTAACGGATTCACCACTCCAAGAATTGGAGCCAATCAATTCTTGC
GGAGAACTGTGAATGCGCAAACCAACCCTTGGCAGAACATATCCATCGCGTCCGCCATCTCCAGCAGCCG
CACGCGGCGCATCTCGGGCAGCGTTGGGTCCTGGCCACGGGTGCGCATGATCGTGCTCCTGTCGTTGAGG
ACCCGGCTAGGCTGGCGGGGTTGCCTTACTGGTTAGCAGAATGAATCACCGATACGCGAGCGAACGTGAA
GCGACTGCTGCTGCAAAACGTCTGCGACCTGAGCAACAACATGAATGGTCTTCGGTTTCCGTGTTTCGTA
AAGTCTGGAAACGCGGAAGTCAGCGCCCTGCACCATTATGTTCCGGATCTGCATCGCAGGATGCTGCTGG
CTACCCTGTGGAACACCTACATCTGTATTAACGAAGCGCTGGCATTGACCCTGAGTGATTTTTCTCTGGT
CCCGCCGCATCCATACCGCCAGTTGTTTACCCTCACAACGTTCCAGTAACCGGGCATGTTCATCATCAGT
AACCCGTATCGTGAGCATCCTCTCTCGTTTCATCGGTATCATTACCCCCATGAACAGAAATCCCCCTTAC
ACGGAGGCATCAGTGACCAAACAGGAAAAAACCGCCCTTAACATGGCCCGCTTTATCAGAAGCCAGACAT
TAACGCTTCTGGAGAAACTCAACGAGCTGGACGCGGATGAACAGGCAGACATCTGTGAATCGCTTCACGA
CCACGCTGATGAGCTTTACCGCAGGATCCGCGAAATTGTAAGCGTTAATATTTTGTTAAAATTCGCGTTA
AATTTTTGTTAAATCAGCTCATTTTTTAACCAATAGGCCGAAATCGGCAAAATCCCTTATAAATCAAAAG
AATAGACCGAGATAGGGT
[37 nt withheld, positions 4351-4387]
AAAGAACGTGGACTCCAACGTCAAAGG
[49 nt withheld, positions 4415-4463]
T
[91 nt withheld, positions 4465-4555]
G
[124 nt withheld, positions 4557-4680]
CGCGGATCCTGCCTCGCGCGTTTCGGTGATGACGGTGAAAACCTCTGACACATGCAGCTCCCGGAGACGG
TCACAGCTTGTCTGTAAGCGGATGCCGGGAGCAGACAAGCCCGTCAGGGCGCGTCAGCGGGTGTTGGCGG
GTGTCGGGGCGCAGCCATGACCCAGTCACGTAGCGATAGCGGAGTGTATACTGGCTTAACTATGCGGCAT
CAGAGCAGATTGTACTGAGAGTGCACCATATGCGGTGTGAAATACCGCACAGATGCGTAAGGAGAAAATA
CCGCATCAGGCGCTCTTCCGCTTCCTCGCTCACTGACTCGCTGCGCTCGGTCGTTCGGCTGCGGCGAGCG
GTATCAGCTCACTCAAAGGCGGTAATACGGTTATCCACAGAATCAGGGGATAACGCAGGAAAGAACATGT
GAGCAAAAGGCCAGCAAAAGGCCAGGAACCGTAAAAAGGCCGCGTTGCTGGCGTTTTTCCATAGGCTCCG
CCCCCCTGACGAGCATCACAAAAATCGACGCTCAAGTCAGAGGTGGCGAAACCCGACAGGACTATAAAGA
TACCAGGGTTTCCCCCTGGAAGCTCCCTCGTGCGCTCTCCTGTTCCGACCCTGCCGCTTACCGGATACCT
GTCCGCCTTTCTCCCTTCGGGAAGCGTGGCGCTTTCTCATAGCTCACGCTGTAGGTATCTCAGTTCGGTG
TAGGTCGTTCGCTCCAAGCTGGGCTGTGTGCACGAACCCCCCGTTCAGCCCGACCGCTGCGCCTTATCCG
GTAACTATCGTCTTGAGTCCAACCCGGTAAGACACGACTTATCGCCACTGGCAGCAGCCACTGGTAACAG
GATTAGCAGAGCGAGGTATGTAGGCGGTGCTACAGAGTTCTTGAAGTGGTGGCCTAACTACGGCTACACT
AGAAGGACAGTATTTGGTATCTGCGCTCTGCTGAAGCCAGTTACCTTCGGAAAAAGAGTTGGTAGCTCTT
GATCCGGCAAACAAACCACCGCTGGTAGCGGTGGTTTTTTTGTTTGCAAGCAGCAGATTACGCGCAGAAA
AAAAGGATCTCAAGAAGATCCTTTGATCTTTTCTACGGGGTCTGACGCTCAGTGGAACGAAAACTCACGT
TAAGGGATTTTGGTCATGAGATTATCAAAAAGGATCTTCACCTAGATCCTTTTAAATTAAAAATGAAGTT
TTAAATCAATCTAAAGTATATATGAGTAAACTTGGTCTGACAGTTACCAATGCTTAATCAGTGAGGCACC
TATCTCAGCGATCTGTCTATTTCGTTCATCCATAGTTGCCTGACTCCCCGTCGTGTAGATAACTACGATA
CGGGAGGGCTTACCATCTGGCCCCAGTGCTGCAATGATACCGCGAGACCCACGCTCACCGGCTCCAGATT
TATCAGCAATAAACCAGCCAGCCGGAAGGGCCGAGCGCAGAAGTGGTCCTGCAACTTTATCCGCCTCCAT
CCAGTCTATTAATTGTTGCCGGGAAGCTAGAGTAAGTAGTTCGCCAGTTAATAGTTTGCGCAACGTTGTT
GCCATTGCTGCAGGCATCGTGGTGTCACGCTCGTCGTTTGGTATGGCTTCATTCAGCTCCGGTTCCCAAC
GATCAAGGCGAGTTACATGATCCCCCATGTTGTGCAAAAAAGCGGTTAGCTCCTTCGGTCCTCCGATCGT
TGTCAGAAGTAAGTTGGCCGCAGTGTTATCACTCATGGTTATGGCAGCACTGCATAATTCTCTTACTGTC
ATGCCATCCGTAAGATGCTTTTCTGTGACTGGTGAGTACTCAACCAAGTCATTCTGAGAATAGTGTATGC
GGCGACCGAGTTGCTCTTGCCCGGCGTCAACACGGGATAATACCGCGCCACATAGCAGAACTTTAAAAGT
GCTCATCATTGGAAAACGTTCTTCGGGGCGAAAACTCTCAAGGATCTTACCGCTGTTGAGATCCAGTTCG
ATGTAACCCACTCGTGCACCCAACTGATCTTCAGCATCTTTTACTTTCACCAGCGTTTCTGGGTGAGCAA
AAACAGGAAGGCAAAATGCCGCAAAAAAGGGAATAAGGGCGACACGGAAATGTTGAATACTCATACTCTT
CCTTTTTCAATATTATTGAAGCATTTATCAGGGTTATTGTCTCATGAGCGGATACATATTTGAATGTATT
TAGAAAAATAAACAAATAGGGGTTCCGCGCACATTTCCCCGAAAAGTGCCACCTGACGTCTAAGAAACCA
TTATTATCATGACATTAACCTATAAAAATAG
