>Addgene plasmid #91312 | pHH0103_ARHGAP32-1/1 | depositor partial sequence | sequence record 175800 | insert sequence
GGCCCAGCCGGCCCCGGCAGTCGGTGCAGCGCATGTTATTAAACGTTATACGGCTCGTGCTCCGGATGAA
CTGACCCTGGAAGTTGGCGATATTGTGTCGGTGATTGATATGCCGCCGAAAGTTCTGAGTACCTGGTGGC
GTGGCAAACATGGTTTTCAGGTCGGCCTGTTCCCGGGTCACTGCGTGGAACTGATCAACCAGAAAGTGCC
GCAAAGCGTTACGAATTCTGTCCCGAAAGCGGCCGC
